Addgene plasmid #176488: pHAGE-3FLAG-RAB5A
Purpose: For lentiviral transduction of 3FLAG-RAB5A
Depositing lab: Wade Harper. Depositing organization: Harvard Medical School. Publication: Spatial snapshots of amyloid precursor protein intramembrane processing via early endosome proteomics. Park H, Hundley FV, Yu Q, Overmyer KA, Brademan DR, Serrano L, Paulo JA, Paoli JC, Swarup S, Coon JJ, Gygi SP, Wade Harper J. Nat Commun. 2022 Oct 16;13(1):6112. doi: 10.1038/s41467-022-33881-x. PubMed 36245040.
Backbone
  Vector backbone: pHAGE
  Vector type: Lentiviral
  Selectable markers: Puromycin
Growth in bacteria
  Bacterial resistance: Ampicillin, 100 μg/mL
  Growth temperature: 37°C
  Growth strain: NEB Stable
  Copy number: Unknown
Gene/Insert
  Gene/Insert name: RAB5A
  Species: H. sapiens (human)
  Entrez Gene: RAB5A (a.k.a. RAB5)
  Tag / fusion protein: 3xFLAG (N terminal on insert)
  Cloning method: Gateway Cloning
Terms and licenses: Academic/Nonprofit Terms; Industry Terms: Not Available to Industry
Depositor comments: Please visit https://www.biorxiv.org/content/10.1101/2022.03.31.486371v1 for bioRxiv preprint.
How to cite: pHAGE-3FLAG-RAB5A was a gift from Wade Harper (Addgene plasmid # 176488 ; http://n2t.net/addgene:176488 ; RRID:Addgene_176488)
