[The description below was written by a language model from this plasmid's Addgene catalogue record and the feature table of its GenBank file.]
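Description:
pHAGE-3FLAG-RAB5A is an 8.45 kb HIV-1-based lentiviral transfer plasmid built on the pHAGE backbone for stable expression of N-terminally 3xFLAG-tagged human RAB5A, a small GTPase associated with early endosomes, in mammalian cells. It is propagated in E. coli through a high-copy ColE1/pUC-type origin and an ampicillin resistance gene (bla). The viral portion is framed by a full-length HIV-1 LTR at the upstream end (labelled "3' LTR" in the annotation although it occupies the 5' position) and a U3-deleted, self-inactivating 3' LTR. Between them lie the Psi packaging signal, the Rev response element for Rev-dependent nuclear export of the genomic RNA, and the cPPT/CTS, which aids nuclear import of the reverse-transcribed genome.

The expression cassette is driven by the human CMV immediate-early enhancer and promoter. A Kozak sequence precedes three tandem FLAG epitopes, followed by an attB1 site, the insert region and an attB2 site; these sites are the footprint of the Gateway recombination used to introduce the RAB5A coding sequence, which itself is not separately annotated in the feature table. Downstream, an EMCV IRES allows translation of puromycin N-acetyltransferase from the same transcript, so puromycin selection enriches for cells expressing the tagged protein. A WPRE follows to enhance transcript stability and expression.

The stated purpose is lentiviral transduction of 3FLAG-RAB5A. The associated publication concerns early endosome proteomics, so the FLAG-tagged RAB5A plausibly serves as an affinity handle for early endosomes, though the record does not spell this out.
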