LOCUS       Exported 8450 bp ds-DNA circular SYN 16-DEC-2021
DEFINITION  For lentiviral transduction of 3FLAG-RAB5A.
ACCESSION   .
VERSION     .
KEYWORDS    pHAGE-3FLAG-RAB5A
SOURCE      synthetic DNA construct
  ORGANISM  synthetic DNA construct
REFERENCE   1 (bases 1 to 8450)
  AUTHORS   Harper lab
  TITLE     HOLD - Early Endosome Proteomics and its Application to Spatial
            Snapshots of Amyloid Precursor Protein Intramembrane Processing
  JOURNAL   unpublished
REFERENCE   2 (bases 1 to 8450)
  AUTHORS   .
  TITLE     Direct Submission
  JOURNAL   Exported Dec 16, 2021 from SnapGene Server 1.1.58
            http://www.snapgene.com
FEATURES             Location/Qualifiers
     source          1..8450
                     /organism="synthetic DNA construct"
                     /mol_type="other DNA"
     LTR             1..634
                     /label=3' LTR
                     /note="3' long terminal repeat (LTR) from HIV-1"
     misc_feature    681..806
                     /label=HIV-1 Psi
                     /note="packaging signal of human immunodeficiency virus
                     type 1"
     misc_feature    1303..1536
                     /label=RRE
                     /note="The Rev response element (RRE) of HIV-1 allows for
                     Rev-dependent mRNA export from the nucleus to the
                     cytoplasm."
     CDS             1721..1765
                     /codon_start=1
                     /product="antigenic peptide corresponding to amino acids
                     655 to 669 of the HIV envelope protein gp41 (Lutje Hulsik
                     et al., 2013)"
                     /label=gp41 peptide
                     /note="recognized by the 2H10 single-chain llama nanobody"
                     /translation="KNEQELLELDKWASL"
     misc_feature    2062..2179
                     /label=cPPT/CTS
                     /note="central polypurine tract and central termination
                     sequence of HIV-1"
     enhancer        2231..2534
                     /label=CMV enhancer
                     /note="human cytomegalovirus immediate early enhancer"
     promoter        2535..2738
                     /label=CMV promoter
                     /note="human cytomegalovirus (CMV) immediate early
                     promoter"
     primer_bind     2689..2709
                     /label=CMV-F
                     /note="Human CMV immediate early promoter, forward primer"
     primer_bind     2735..2759
                     /label=LNCX
                     /note="Human CMV promoter, forward primer"
     regulatory      2835..2844
                     /regulatory_class="other"
                     /note="vertebrate consensus sequence for strong initiation
                     of translation (Kozak, 1987)"
     CDS             2844..2867
                     /codon_start=1
                     /product="FLAG(R) epitope tag, followed by an enterokinase
                     cleavage site"
                     /label=FLAG
                     /translation="DYKDDDDK"
     CDS             2871..2894
                     /codon_start=1
                     /product="FLAG(R) epitope tag, followed by an enterokinase
                     cleavage site"
                     /label=FLAG
                     /translation="DYKDDDDK"
     CDS             2898..2921
                     /codon_start=1
                     /product="FLAG(R) epitope tag, followed by an enterokinase
                     cleavage site"
                     /label=FLAG
                     /translation="DYKDDDDK"
     protein_bind    2937..2961
                     /gene="mutant version of attB"
                     /label=attB1
                     /bound_moiety="BP Clonase(TM)"
                     /note="recombination site for the Gateway(R) BP reaction"
     protein_bind    complement(3607..3631)
                     /gene="mutant version of attB"
                     /label=attB2
                     /bound_moiety="BP Clonase(TM)"
                     /note="recombination site for the Gateway(R) BP reaction"
     misc_feature    3661..4212
                     /label=IRES
                     /note="internal ribosome entry site (IRES) of the
                     encephalomyocarditis virus (EMCV)"
     primer_bind     complement(3805..3822)
                     /label=IRES reverse
                     /note="IRES internal ribosome entry site, reverse primer.
                     Also called pCDH-rev"
     primer_bind     4032..4051
                     /label=IRES-F
                     /note="IRES internal ribosome entry site, forward primer"
     CDS             4224..4823
                     /codon_start=1
                     /gene="pac from Streptomyces alboniger"
                     /product="puromycin N-acetyltransferase"
                     /label=PuroR
                     /note="confers resistance to puromycin"
                     /translation="MTEYKPTVRLATRDDVPRAVRTLAAAFADYPATRHTVDPDRHIER
                     VTELQELFLTRVGLDIGKVWVADDGAAVAVWTTPESVEAGAVFAEIGPRMAELSGSRLA
                     AQQQMEGLLAPHRPKEPAWFLATVGVSPDHQGKGLGSAVVLPGVEAAERAGVPAFLETS
                     APRNLPFYERLGFTVTADVEVPEGPRTWCMTRKPGA"
     primer_bind     complement(4224..4243)
                     /label=Puro-R
                     /note="Puromycin resistance gene, reverse primer. Also
                     called puro-variant-R"
     primer_bind     4720..4740
                     /label=Puro-F
                     /note="Puromycin resistance gene, forward primer"
     misc_feature    4840..5428
                     /label=WPRE
                     /note="woodchuck hepatitis virus posttranscriptional
                     regulatory element"
     primer_bind     complement(4893..4913)
                     /label=WPRE-R
                     /note="WPRE, reverse primer"
     CDS             complement(5311..5322)
                     /codon_start=1
                     /product="Factor Xa recognition and cleavage site"
                     /label=Factor Xa site
                     /translation="IEGR"
     LTR             5503..5736
                     /label=3' LTR (Delta-U3)
                     /note="self-inactivating 3' long terminal repeat (LTR) from
                     HIV-1"
     primer_bind     complement(5855..5873)
                     /label=pBRforEco
                     /note="pBR322 vectors, upsteam of EcoRI site, forward
                     primer"
     promoter        5941..6045
                     /gene="bla"
                     /label=AmpR promoter
     CDS             6046..6906
                     /codon_start=1
                     /gene="bla"
                     /product="beta-lactamase"
                     /label=AmpR
                     /note="confers resistance to ampicillin, carbenicillin, and
                     related antibiotics"
                     /translation="MSIQHFRVALIPFFAAFCLPVFAHPETLVKVKDAEDQLGARVGYI
                     ELDLNSGKILESFRPEERFPMMSTFKVLLCGAVLSRVDAGQEQLGRRIHYSQNDLVEYS
                     PVTEKHLTDGMTVRELCSAAITMSDNTAANLLLTTIGGPKELTAFLHNMGDHVTRLDRW
                     EPELNEAIPNDERDTTMPVAMATTLRKLLTGELLTLASRQQLIDWMEADKVAGPLLRSA
                     LPAGWFIADKSGAGERGSRGIIAALGPDGKPSRIVVIYTTGSQATMDERNRQIAEIGAS
                     LIKHW"
     primer_bind     complement(6264..6283)
                     /label=Amp-R
                     /note="Ampicillin resistance gene, reverse primer"
     rep_origin      7077..7665
                     /direction=RIGHT
                     /label=ori
                     /note="high-copy-number ColE1/pMB1/pBR322/pUC origin of
                     replication"
     primer_bind     7566..7585
                     /label=pBR322ori-F
                     /note="pBR322 origin, forward primer"
     primer_bind     7819..7836
                     /label=L4440
                     /note="L4440 vector, forward primer"
     primer_bind     7928..7947
                     /label=SV40pro-F
                     /note="SV40 promoter/origin, forward primer"
     protein_bind    8076..8097
                     /label=CAP binding site
                     /bound_moiety="E. coli catabolite activator protein"
                     /note="CAP binding activates transcription in the presence
                     of cAMP."
     promoter        8112..8142
                     /label=lac promoter
                     /note="promoter for the E. coli lac operon"
     protein_bind    8150..8166
                     /label=lac operator
                     /bound_moiety="lac repressor encoded by lacI"
                     /note="The lac repressor binds to the lac operator to
                     inhibit transcription in E. coli. This inhibition can be
                     relieved by adding lactose or
                     isopropyl-beta-D-thiogalactopyranoside (IPTG)."
     primer_bind     8155..8177
                     /label=M13/pUC Reverse
                     /note="In lacZ gene"
     primer_bind     8174..8190
                     /label=M13 rev
                     /note="common sequencing primer, one of multiple similar
                     variants"
     primer_bind     8174..8190
                     /label=M13 Reverse
                     /note="In lacZ gene. Also called M13-rev"
     primer_bind     8240..8259
                     /label=EBV-rev
                     /note="SV40 polyA terminator, reverse primer"
ORIGIN
        1 tggaagggct aattcactcc caaagaagac aagatatcct tgatctgtgg atctaccaca
       61 cacaaggcta cttccctgat tagcagaact acacaccagg gccaggggtc agatatccac
      121 tgacctttgg atggtgctac aagctagtac cagttgagcc agataaggta gaagaggcca
      181 ataaaggaga gaacaccagc ttgttacacc ctgtgagcct gcatgggatg gatgacccgg
      241 agagagaagt gttagagtgg aggtttgaca gccgcctagc atttcatcac gtggcccgag
      301 agctgcatcc ggagtacttc aagaactgct gatatcgagc ttgctacaag ggactttccg
      361 ctggggactt tccagggagg cgtggcctgg gcgggactgg ggagtggcga gccctcagat
      421 cctgcatata agcagctgct ttttgcctgt actgggtctc tctggttaga ccagatctga
      481 gcctgggagc tctctggcta actagggaac ccactgctta agcctcaata aagcttgcct
      541 tgagtgcttc aagtagtgtg tgcccgtctg ttgtgtgact ctggtaacta gagatccctc
      601 agaccctttt agtcagtgtg gaaaatctct agcagtggcg cccgaacagg gacttgaaag
      661 cgaaagggaa accagaggag ctctctcgac gcaggactcg gcttgctgaa gcgcgcacgg
      721 caagaggcga ggggcggcga ctggtgagta cgccaaaaat tttgactagc ggaggctaga
      781 aggagagaga tgggtgcgag agcgtcagta ttaagcgggg gagaattaga tcgcgatggg
      841 aaaaaattcg gttaaggcca gggggaaaga aaaaatataa attaaaacat atagtatggg
      901 caagcaggga gctagaacga ttcgcagtta atcctggcct gttagaaaca tcagaaggct
      961 gtagacaaat actgggacag ctacaaccat cccttcagac aggatcagaa gaacttagat
     1021 cattatataa tacagtagca accctctatt gtgtgcatca aaggatagag ataaaagaca
     1081 ccaaggaagc tttagacaag atagaggaag agcaaaacaa aagtaagacc accgcacagc
     1141 aagcggccgg ccgctgatct tcagacctgg aggaggagat atgagggaca attggagaag
     1201 tgaattatat aaatataaag tagtaaaaat tgaaccatta ggagtagcac ccaccaaggc
     1261 aaagagaaga gtggtgcaga gagaaaaaag agcagtggga ataggagctt tgttccttgg
     1321 gttcttggga gcagcaggaa gcactatggg cgcagcgtca atgacgctga cggtacaggc
     1381 cagacaatta ttgtctggta tagtgcagca gcagaacaat ttgctgaggg ctattgaggc
     1441 gcaacagcat ctgttgcaac tcacagtctg gggcatcaag cagctccagg caagaatcct
     1501 ggctgtggaa agatacctaa aggatcaaca gctcctgggg atttggggtt gctctggaaa
     1561 actcatttgc accactgctg tgccttggaa tgctagttgg agtaataaat ctctggaaca
     1621 gatttggaat cacacgacct ggatggagtg ggacagagaa attaacaatt acacaagctt
     1681 aatacactcc ttaattgaag aatcgcaaaa ccagcaagaa aagaatgaac aagaattatt
     1741 ggaattagat aaatgggcaa gtttgtggaa ttggtttaac ataacaaatt ggctgtggta
     1801 tataaaatta ttcataatga tagtaggagg cttggtaggt ttaagaatag tttttgctgt
     1861 actttctata gtgaatagag ttaggcaggg atattcacca ttatcgtttc agacccacct
     1921 cccaaccccg aggggacccg acaggcccga aggaatagaa gaagaaggtg gagagagaga
     1981 cagagacaga tccattcgat tagtgaacgg atctcgacgg tatcgccgaa ttaattcaca
     2041 aatggcagta ttcatccaca attttaaaag aaaagggggg attggggggt acagtgcagg
     2101 ggaaagaata gtagacataa tagcaacaga catacaaact aaagaattac aaaaacaaat
     2161 tacaaaaatt caaaattttc gggtttatta cagggacagc agagatccag tttggactag
     2221 tggagttccg cgttacataa cttacggtaa atggcccgcc tggctgaccg cccaacgacc
     2281 cccgcccatt gacgtcaata atgacgtatg ttcccatagt aacgccaata gggactttcc
     2341 attgacgtca atgggtggag tatttacggt aaactgccca cttggcagta catcaagtgt
     2401 atcatatgcc aagtacgccc cctattgacg tcaatgacgg taaatggccc gcctggcatt
     2461 atgcccagta catgacctta tgggactttc ctacttggca gtacatctac gtattagtca
     2521 tcgctattac catggtgatg cggttttggc agtacatcaa tgggcgtgga tagcggtttg
     2581 actcacgggg atttccaagt ctccacccca ttgacgtcaa tgggagtttg ttttggcacc
     2641 aaaatcaacg ggactttcca aaatgtcgta acaactccgc cccattgacg caaatgggcg
     2701 gtaggcgtgt acggtgggag gtctatataa gcagagctcg tttagtgaac cgtcagatcg
     2761 cctggagacg ccatccacgc tgttttgacc tccatagaag acaccggcgg ccgcagatct
     2821 ctcgaggttg atctgccacc atggactaca aggatgacga tgacaagggc gattacaagg
     2881 atgacgacga taagggagat tacaaggatg acgacgataa ggctcgaggt tatcaaacaa
     2941 gtttgtacaa aaaagttggc atggctagtc gaggcgcaac aagacccaac gggccaaata
     3001 ctggaaataa aatatgccag ttcaaactag tacttctggg agagtccgct gttggcaaat
     3061 caagcctagt gcttcgtttt gtgaaaggcc aatttcatga atttcaagag agtaccattg
     3121 gggctgcttt tctaacccaa actgtatgtc ttgatgacac tacagtaaag tttgaaatat
     3181 gggatacagc tggtcaagaa cgataccata gcctagcacc aatgtactac agaggagcac
     3241 aagcagccat agttgtatat gatatcacaa atgaggagtc ctttgcaaga gcaaaaaatt
     3301 gggttaaaga acttcagagg caagcaagtc ctaacattgt aatagcttta tcgggaaaca
     3361 aggccgacct agcaaataaa agagcagtag atttccagga agcacagtcc tatgcagatg
     3421 acaatagttt attattcatg gagacatccg ctaaaacatc aatgaatgta aatgaaatat
     3481 tcatggcaat agctaaaaaa ttgccaaaga atgaaccaca aaatccagga gcaaattctg
     3541 ccagaggaag aggagtagac cttaccgaac ccacacaacc aaccaggaat cagtgttgta
     3601 gtaactaacc aactttcttg tacaaagtgg ttcgataacg aattccgccc ccccccccta
     3661 acgttactgg ccgaagccgc ttggaataag gccggtgtgc gtttgtctat atgttatttt
     3721 ccaccatatt gccgtctttt ggcaatgtga gggcccggaa acctggccct gtcttcttga
     3781 cgagcattcc taggggtctt tcccctctcg ccaaaggaat gcaaggtctg ttgaatgtcg
     3841 tgaaggaagc agttcctctg gaagcttctt gaagacaaac aacgtctgta gcgacccttt
     3901 gcaggcagcg gaacccccca cctggcgaca ggtgcctctg cggccaaaag ccacgtgtat
     3961 aagatacacc tgcaaaggcg gcacaacccc agtgccacgt tgtgagttgg atagttgtgg
     4021 aaagagtcaa atggctctcc tcaagcgtat tcaacaaggg gctgaaggat gcccagaagg
     4081 taccccattg tatgggatct gatctggggc ctcggtgcac atgctttaca tgtgtttagt
     4141 cgaggttaaa aaacgtctag gccccccgaa ccacggggac gtggttttcc tttgaaaaac
     4201 acgatgataa tatggccaca accatgaccg agtacaagcc cacggtgcgc ctcgccaccc
     4261 gcgacgacgt ccccagggcc gtacgcaccc tcgccgccgc gttcgccgac taccccgcca
     4321 cgcgccacac cgtcgatccg gaccgccaca tcgagcgggt caccgagctg caagaactct
     4381 tcctcacgcg cgtcgggctc gacatcggca aggtgtgggt cgcggacgac ggcgccgcgg
     4441 tggcggtctg gaccacgccg gagagcgtcg aagcgggggc ggtgttcgcc gagatcggcc
     4501 cgcgcatggc cgagttgagc ggttcccggc tggccgcgca gcaacagatg gaaggcctcc
     4561 tggcgccgca ccggcccaag gagcccgcgt ggttcctggc caccgtcggc gtctcgcccg
     4621 accaccaggg caagggtctg ggcagcgccg tcgtgctccc cggagtggag gcggccgagc
     4681 gcgccggggt gcccgccttc ctggagacct ccgcgccccg caacctcccc ttctacgagc
     4741 ggctcggctt caccgtcacc gccgacgtcg aggtgcccga aggaccgcgc acctggtgca
     4801 tgacccgcaa gcccggtgcc tgatgcatcg atggatccta atcaacctct ggattacaaa
     4861 atttgtgaaa gattgactgg tattcttaac tatgttgctc cttttacgct atgtggatac
     4921 gctgctttaa tgcctttgta tcatgctatt gcttcccgta tggctttcat tttctcctcc
     4981 ttgtataaat cctggttgct gtctctttat gaggagttgt ggcccgttgt caggcaacgt
     5041 ggcgtggtgt gcactgtgtt tgctgacgca acccccactg gttggggcat tgccaccacc
     5101 tgtcagctcc tttccgggac tttcgctttc cccctcccta ttgccacggc ggaactcatc
     5161 gccgcctgcc ttgcccgctg ctggacaggg gctcggctgt tgggcactga caattccgtg
     5221 gtgttgtcgg ggaaatcatc gtcctttcct tggctgctcg cctgtgttgc cacctggatt
     5281 ctgcgcggga cgtccttctg ctacgtccct tcggccctca atccagcgga ccttccttcc
     5341 cgcggcctgc tgccggctct gcggcctctt ccgcgtcttc gccttcgccc tcagacgagt
     5401 cggatctccc tttgggccgc ctccccgcct gagatccttt aagaccaatg acttacaagg
     5461 cagctgtaga tcttagccac tttttaaaag aaaagggggg actggaaggg ctaattcact
     5521 cccaacgaag acaagatctg ctttttgctt gtactgggtc tctctggtta gaccagatct
     5581 gagcctggga gctctctggc taactaggga acccactgct taagcctcaa taaagcttgc
     5641 cttgagtgct tcaagtagtg tgtgcccgtc tgttgtgtga ctctggtaac tagagatccc
     5701 tcagaccctt ttagtcagtg tggaaaatct ctagcagtag tagttcatgt catcttatta
     5761 ttcagtattt ataacttgca aagaaatgaa tatcagagag tgagaggccc gggttaatta
     5821 aggaaagggc tagatcattc ttgaagacga aagggcctcg tgatacgcct atttttatag
     5881 gttaatgtca tgataataat ggtttcttag acgtcaggtg gcacttttcg gggaaatgtg
     5941 cgcggaaccc ctatttgttt atttttctaa atacattcaa atatgtatcc gctcatgaga
     6001 caataaccct gataaatgct tcaataatat tgaaaaagga agagtatgag tattcaacat
     6061 ttccgtgtcg cccttattcc cttttttgcg gcattttgcc ttcctgtttt tgctcaccca
     6121 gaaacgctgg tgaaagtaaa agatgctgaa gatcagttgg gtgcacgagt gggttacatc
     6181 gaactggatc tcaacagcgg taagatcctt gagagttttc gccccgaaga acgttttcca
     6241 atgatgagca cttttaaagt tctgctatgt ggcgcggtat tatcccgtgt tgacgccggg
     6301 caagagcaac tcggtcgccg catacactat tctcagaatg acttggttga gtactcacca
     6361 gtcacagaaa agcatcttac ggatggcatg acagtaagag aattatgcag tgctgccata
     6421 accatgagtg ataacactgc ggccaactta cttctgacaa cgatcggagg accgaaggag
     6481 ctaaccgctt ttttgcacaa catgggggat catgtaactc gccttgatcg ttgggaaccg
     6541 gagctgaatg aagccatacc aaacgacgag cgtgacacca cgatgcctgt agcaatggca
     6601 acaacgttgc gcaaactatt aactggcgaa ctacttactc tagcttcccg gcaacaatta
     6661 atagactgga tggaggcgga taaagttgca ggaccacttc tgcgctcggc ccttccggct
     6721 ggctggttta ttgctgataa atctggagcc ggtgagcgtg ggtctcgcgg tatcattgca
     6781 gcactggggc cagatggtaa gccctcccgt atcgtagtta tctacacgac ggggagtcag
     6841 gcaactatgg atgaacgaaa tagacagatc gctgagatag gtgcctcact gattaagcat
     6901 tggtaactgt cagaccaagt ttactcatat atactttaga ttgatttaaa acttcatttt
     6961 taatttaaaa ggatctaggt gaagatcctt tttgataatc tcatgaccaa aatcccttaa
     7021 cgtgagtttt cgttccactg agcgtcagac cccgtagaaa agatcaaagg atcttcttga
     7081 gatccttttt ttctgcgcgt aatctgctgc ttgcaaacaa aaaaaccacc gctaccagcg
     7141 gtggtttgtt tgccggatca agagctacca actctttttc cgaaggtaac tggcttcagc
     7201 agagcgcaga taccaaatac tgttcttcta gtgtagccgt agttaggcca ccacttcaag
     7261 aactctgtag caccgcctac atacctcgct ctgctaatcc tgttaccagt ggctgctgcc
     7321 agtggcgata agtcgtgtct taccgggttg gactcaagac gatagttacc ggataaggcg
     7381 cagcggtcgg gctgaacggg gggttcgtgc acacagccca gcttggagcg aacgacctac
     7441 accgaactga gatacctaca gcgtgagcta tgagaaagcg ccacgcttcc cgaagggaga
     7501 aaggcggaca ggtatccggt aagcggcagg gtcggaacag gagagcgcac gagggagctt
     7561 ccagggggaa acgcctggta tctttatagt cctgtcgggt ttcgccacct ctgacttgag
     7621 cgtcgatttt tgtgatgctc gtcagggggg cggagcctat ggaaaaacgc cagcaacgcg
     7681 gcctttttac ggttcctggc cttttgctgg ccttttgctc acatgttctt tcctgcgtta
     7741 tcccctgatt ctgtggataa ccgtattacc gcctttgagt gagctgatac cgctcgccgc
     7801 agccgaacga ccgagcgcag cgagtcagtg agcgaggaag cggaagagcg cccaatacgc
     7861 aaaccgcctc tccccgcgcg ttggccgatt cattaatgca gcaagctcat ggctgactaa
     7921 ttttttttat ttatgcagag gccgaggccg cctcggcctc tgagctattc cagaagtagt
     7981 gaggaggctt ttttggaggc ctaggctttt gcaaaaagct ccccgtggca cgacaggttt
     8041 cccgactgga aagcgggcag tgagcgcaac gcaattaatg tgagttagct cactcattag
     8101 gcaccccagg ctttacactt tatgcttccg gctcgtatgt tgtgtggaat tgtgagcgga
     8161 taacaatttc acacaggaaa cagctatgac atgattacga atttcacaaa taaagcattt
     8221 ttttcactgc attctagttg tggtttgtcc aaactcatca atgtatctta tcatgtctgg
     8281 atcaactgga taactcaagc taaccaaaat catcccaaac ttcccacccc ataccctatt
     8341 accactgcca attacctgtg gtttcattta ctctaaacct gtgattcctc tgaattattt
     8401 tcattttaaa gaaattgtat ttgttaaata tgtactacaa acttagtagt
//
