>Addgene plasmid #176488 | pHAGE-3FLAG-RAB5A | addgene full sequence | sequence record 346179 | Addgene NGS Result
GTGGCGCCCGAACAGGGACTTGAAAGCGAAAGGGAAACCAGAGGAGCTCTCTCGACGCAGGACTCGGCTT
GCTGAAGCGCGCACGGCAAGAGGCGAGGGGCGGCGACTGGTGAGTACGCCAAAAATTTTGACTAGCGGAG
GCTAGAAGGAGAGAGATGGGTGCGAGAGCGTCAGTATTAAGCGGGGGAGAATTAGATCGCGATGGGAAAA
AATTCGGTTAAGGCCAGGGGGAAAGAAAAAATATAAATTAAAACATATAGTATGGGCAAGCAGGGAGCTA
GAACGATTCGCAGTTAATCCTGGCCTGTTAGAAACATCAGAAGGCTGTAGACAAATACTGGGACAGCTAC
AACCATCCCTTCAGACAGGATCAGAAGAACTTAGATCATTATATAATACAGTAGCAACCCTCTATTGTGT
GCATCAAAGGATAGAGATAAAAGACACCAAGGAAGCTTTAGACAAGATAGAGGAAGAGCAAAACAAAAGT
AAGACCACCGCACAGCAAGCGGCCGGCCGCTGATCTTCAGACCTGGAGGAGGAGATATGAGGGACAATTG
GAGAAGTGAATTATATAAATATAAAGTAGTAAAAATTGAACCATTAGGAGTAGCACCCACCAAGGCAAAG
AGAAGAGTGGTGCAGAGAGAAAAAAGAGCAGTGGGAATAGGAGCTTTGTTCCTTGGGTTCTTGGGAGCAG
CAGGAAGCACTATGGGCGCAGCGTCAATGACGCTGACGGTACAGGCCAGACAATTATTGTCTGGTATAGT
GCAGCAGCAGAACAATTTGCTGAGGGCTATTGAGGCGCAACAGCATCTGTTGCAACTCACAGTCTGGGGC
ATCAAGCAGCTCCAGGCAAGAATCCTGGCTGTGGAAAGATACCTAAAGGATCAACAGCTCCTGGGGATTT
GGGGTTGCTCTGGAAAACTCATTTGCACCACTGCTGTGCCTTGGAATGCTAGTTGGAGTAATAAATCTCT
GGAACAGATTTGGAATCACACGACCTGGATGGAGTGGGACAGAGAAATTAACAATTACACAAGCTTAATA
CACTCCTTAATTGAAGAATCGCAAAACCAGCAAGAAAAGAATGAACAAGAATTATTGGAATTAGATAAAT
GGGCAAGTTTGTGGAATTGGTTTAACATAACAAATTGGCTGTGGTATATAAAATTATTCATAATGATAGT
AGGAGGCTTGGTAGGTTTAAGAATAGTTTTTGCTGTACTTTCTATAGTGAATAGAGTTAGGCAGGGATAT
TCACCATTATCGTTTCAGACCCACCTCCCAACCCCGAGGGGACCCGACAGGCCCGAAGGAATAGAAGAAG
AAGGTGGAGAGAGAGACAGAGACAGATCCATTCGATTAGTGAACGGATCTCGACGGTATCGCCGAATTAA
TTCACAAATGGCAGTATTCATCCACAATTTTAAAAGAAAAGGGGGGATTGGGGGGTACAGTGCAGGGGAA
AGAATAGTAGACATAATAGCAACAGACATACAAACTAAAGAATTACAAAAACAAATTACAAAAATTCAAA
ATTTTCGGGTTTATTACAGGGACAGCAGAGATCCAGTTTGGACTAGTGGAGTTCCGCGTTACATAACTTA
CGGTAAATGGCCCGCCTGGCTGACCGCCCAACGACCCCCGCCCATTGACGTCAATAATGACGTATGTTCC
CATAGTAACGCCAATAGGGACTTTCCATTGACGTCAATGGGTGGAGTATTTACGGTAAACTGCCCACTTG
GCAGTACATCAAGTGTATCATATGCCAAGTACGCCCCCTATTGACGTCAATGACGGTAAATGGCCCGCCT
GGCATTATGCCCAGTACATGACCTTATGGGACTTTCCTACTTGGCAGTACATCTACGTATTAGTCATCGC
TATTACCATGGTGATGCGGTTTTGGCAGTACATCAATGGGCGTGGATAGCGGTTTGACTCACGGGGATTT
CCAAGTCTCCACCCCATTGACGTCAATGGGAGTTTGTTTTGGCACCAAAATCAACGGGACTTTCCAAAAT
GTCGTAACAACTCCGCCCCATTGACGCAAATGGGCGGTAGGCGTGTACGGTGGGAGGTCTATATAAGCAG
AGCTCGTTTAGTGAACCGTCAGATCGCCTGGAGACGCCATCCACGCTGTTTTGACCTCCATAGAAGACAC
CGGCGGCCGCAGATCTCTCGAGGTTGATCTGCCACCATGGACTACAAGGATGACGATGACAAGGGCGATT
ACAAGGATGACGACGATAAGGGAGATTACAAGGATGACGACGATAAGGCTCGAGGTTATCAAACAAGTTT
GTACAAAAAAGTTGGCATGGCTAGTCGAGGCGCAACAAGACCCAACGGGCCAAATACTGGAAATAAAATA
TGCCAGTTCAAACTAGTACTTCTGGGAGAGTCCGCTGTTGGCAAATCAAGCCTAGTGCTTCGTTTTGTGA
AAGGCCAATTTCATGAATTTCAAGAGAGTACCATTGGGGCTGCTTTTCTAACCCAAACTGTATGTCTTGA
TGACACTACAGTAAAGTTTGAAATATGGGATACAGCTGGTCAAGAACGATACCATAGCCTAGCACCAATG
TACTACAGAGGAGCACAAGCAGCCATAGTTGTATATGATATCACAAATGAGGAGTCCTTTGCAAGAGCAA
AAAATTGGGTTAAAGAACTTCAGAGGCAAGCAAGTCCTAACATTGTAATAGCTTTATCGGGAAACAAGGC
CGACCTAGCAAATAAAAGAGCAGTAGATTTCCAGGAAGCACAGTCCTATGCAGATGACAATAGTTTATTA
TTCATGGAGACATCCGCTAAAACATCAATGAATGTAAATGAAATATTCATGGCAATAGCTAAAAAATTGC
CAAAGAATGAACCACAAAATCCAGGAGCAAATTCTGCCAGAGGAAGAGGAGTAGACCTTACCGAACCCAC
ACAACCAACCAGGAATCAGTGTTGTAGTAACTAACCAACTTTCTTGTACAAAGTGGTTCGATAACGAATT
CCGCCCCCCCCCCCCTAACGTTACTGGCCGAAGCCGCTTGGAATAAGGCCGGTGTGCGTTTGTCTATATG
TTATTTTCCACCATATTGCCGTCTTTTGGCAATGTGAGGGCCCGGAAACCTGGCCCTGTCTTCTTGACGA
GCATTCCTAGGGGTCTTTCCCCTCTCGCCAAAGGAATGCAAGGTCTGTTGAATGTCGTGAAGGAAGCAGT
TCCTCTGGAAGCTTCTTGAAGACAAACAACGTCTGTAGCGACCCTTTGCAGGCAGCGGAACCCCCCACCT
GGCGACAGGTGCCTCTGCGGCCAAAAGCCACGTGTATAAGATACACCTGCAAAGGCGGCACAACCCCAGT
GCCACGTTGTGAGTTGGATAGTTGTGGAAAGAGTCAAATGGCTCTCCTCAAGCGTATTCAACAAGGGGCT
GAAGGATGCCCAGAAGGTACCCCATTGTATGGGATCTGATCTGGGGCCTCGGTGCACATGCTTTACATGT
GTTTAGTCGAGGTTAAAAAAACGTCTAGGCCCCCCGAACCACGGGGACGTGGTTTTCCTTTGAAAAACAC
GATGATAATATGGCCACAACCATGACCGAGTACAAGCCCACGGTGCGCCTCGCCACCCGCGACGACGTCC
CCAGGGCCGTACGCACCCTCGCCGCCGCGTTCGCCGACTACCCCGCCACGCGCCACACCGTCGATCCGGA
CCGCCACATCGAGCGGGTCACCGAGCTGCAAGAACTCTTCCTCACGCGCGTCGGGCTCGACATCGGCAAG
GTGTGGGTCGCGGACGACGGCGCCGCGGTGGCGGTCTGGACCACGCCGGAGAGCGTCGAAGCGGGGGCGG
TGTTCGCCGAGATCGGCCCGCGCATGGCCGAGTTGAGCGGTTCCCGGCTGGCCGCGCAGCAACAGATGGA
AGGCCTCCTGGCGCCGCACCGGCCCAAGGAGCCCGCGTGGTTCCTGGCCACCGTCGGCGTCTCGCCCGAC
CACCAGGGCAAGGGTCTGGGCAGCGCCGTCGTGCTCCCCGGAGTGGAGGCGGCCGAGCGCGCCGGGGTGC
CCGCCTTCCTGGAGACCTCCGCGCCCCGCAACCTCCCCTTCTACGAGCGGCTCGGCTTCACCGTCACCGC
CGACGTCGAGGTGCCCGAAGGACCGCGCACCTGGTGCATGACCCGCAAGCCCGGTGCCTGATGCATCGAT
GGATCCTAATCAACCTCTGGATTACAAAATTTGTGAAAGATTGACTGGTATTCTTAACTATGTTGCTCCT
TTTACGCTATGTGGATACGCTGCTTTAATGCCTTTGTATCATGCTATTGCTTCCCGTATGGCTTTCATTT
TCTCCTCCTTGTATAAATCCTGGTTGCTGTCTCTTTATGAGGAGTTGTGGCCCGTTGTCAGGCAACGTGG
CGTGGTGTGCACTGTGTTTGCTGACGCAACCCCCACTGGTTGGGGCATTGCCACCACCTGTCAGCTCCTT
TCCGGGACTTTCGCTTTCCCCCTCCCTATTGCCACGGCGGAACTCATCGCCGCCTGCCTTGCCCGCTGCT
GGACAGGGGCTCGGCTGTTGGGCACTGACAATTCCGTGGTGTTGTCGGGGAAATCATCGTCCTTTCCTTG
GCTGCTCGCCTGTGTTGCCACCTGGATTCTGCGCGGGACGTCCTTCTGCTACGTCCCTTCGGCCCTCAAT
CCAGCGGACCTTCCTTCCCGCGGCCTGCTGCCGGCTCTGCGGCCTCTTCCGCGTCTTCGCCTTCGCCCTC
AGACGAGTCGGATCTCCCTTTGGGCCGCCTCCCCGCCTGAGATCCTTTAAGACCAATGACTTACAAGGCA
GCTGTAGATCTTAGCCACTTTTTAAAAGAAAAGGGGGGACTGGAAGGGCTAATTCACTCCCAACGAAGAC
AAGATCTGCTTTTTGCTTGTACTGGGTCTCTCTGGTTAGACCAGATCTGAGCCTGGGAGCTCTCTGGCTA
ACTAGGGAACCCACTGCTTAAGCCTCAATAAAGCTTGCCTTGAGTGCTTCAAGTAGTGTGTGCCCGTCTG
TTGTGTGACTCTGGTAACTAGAGATCCCTCAGACCCTTTTAGTCAGTGTGGAAAATCTCTAGCAGTAGTA
GTTCATGTCATCTTATTATTCAGTATTTATAACTTGCAAAGAAATGAATATCAGAGAGTGAGAGGCCCGG
GTTAATTAAGGAAAGGGCTAGATCATTCTTGAAGACGAAAGGGCCTCGTGATACGCCTATTTTTATAGGT
TAATGTCATGATAATAATGGTTTCTTAGACGTCAGGTGGCACTTTTCGGGGAAATGTGCGCGGAACCCCT
ATTTGTTTATTTTTCTAAATACATTCAAATATGTATCCGCTCATGAGACAATAACCCTGATAAATGCTTC
AATAATATTGAAAAAGGAAGAGTATGAGTATTCAACATTTCCGTGTCGCCCTTATTCCCTTTTTTGCGGC
ATTTTGCCTTCCTGTTTTTGCTCACCCAGAAACGCTGGTGAAAGTAAAAGATGCTGAAGATCAGTTGGGT
GCACGAGTGGGTTACATCGAACTGGATCTCAACAGCGGTAAGATCCTTGAGAGTTTTCGCCCCGAAGAAC
GTTTTCCAATGATGAGCACTTTTAAAGTTCTGCTATGTGGCGCGGTATTATCCCGTGTTGACGCCGGGCA
AGAGCAACTCGGTCGCCGCATACACTATTCTCAGAATGACTTGGTTGAGTACTCACCAGTCACAGAAAAG
CATCTTACGGATGGCATGACAGTAAGAGAATTATGCAGTGCTGCCATAACCATGAGTGATAACACTGCGG
CCAACTTACTTCTGACAACGATCGGAGGACCGAAGGAGCTAACCGCTTTTTTGCACAACATGGGGGATCA
TGTAACTCGCCTTGATCGTTGGGAACCGGAGCTGAATGAAGCCATACCAAACGACGAGCGTGACACCACG
ATGCCTGTAGCAATGGCAACAACGTTGCGCAAACTATTAACTGGCGAACTACTTACTCTAGCTTCCCGGC
AACAATTAATAGACTGGATGGAGGCGGATAAAGTTGCAGGACCACTTCTGCGCTCGGCCCTTCCGGCTGG
CTGGTTTATTGCTGATAAATCTGGAGCCGGTGAGCGTGGGTCTCGCGGTATCATTGCAGCACTGGGGCCA
GATGGTAAGCCCTCCCGTATCGTAGTTATCTACACGACGGGGAGTCAGGCAACTATGGATGAACGAAATA
GACAGATCGCTGAGATAGGTGCCTCACTGATTAAGCATTGGTAACTGTCAGACCAAGTTTACTCATATAT
ACTTTAGATTGATTTAAAACTTCATTTTTAATTTAAAAGGATCTAGGTGAAGATCCTTTTTGATAATCTC
ATGACCAAAATCCCTTAACGTGAGTTTTCGTTCCACTGAGCGTCAGACCCCGTAGAAAAGATCAAAGGAT
CTTCTTGAGATCCTTTTTTTCTGCGCGTAATCTGCTGCTTGCAAACAAAAAAACCACCGCTACCAGCGGT
GGTTTGTTTGCCGGATCAAGAGCTACCAACTCTTTTTCCGAAGGTAACTGGCTTCAGCAGAGCGCAGATA
CCAAATACTGTTCTTCTAGTGTAGCCGTAGTTAGGCCACCACTTCAAGAACTCTGTAGCACCGCCTACAT
ACCTCGCTCTGCTAATCCTGTTACCAGTGGCTGCTGCCAGTGGCGATAAGTCGTGTCTTACCGGGTTGGA
CTCAAGACGATAGTTACCGGATAAGGCGCAGCGGTCGGGCTGAACGGGGGGTTCGTGCACACAGCCCAGC
TTGGAGCGAACGACCTACACCGAACTGAGATACCTACAGCGTGAGCTATGAGAAAGCGCCACGCTTCCCG
AAGGGAGAAAGGCGGACAGGTATCCGGTAAGCGGCAGGGTCGGAACAGGAGAGCGCACGAGGGAGCTTCC
AGGGGGAAACGCCTGGTATCTTTATAGTCCTGTCGGGTTTCGCCACCTCTGACTTGAGCGTCGATTTTTG
TGATGCTCGTCAGGGGGGCGGAGCCTATGGAAAAACGCCAGCAACGCGGCCTTTTTACGGTTCCTGGCCT
TTTGCTGGCCTTTTGCTCACATGTTCTTTCCTGCGTTATCCCCTGATTCTGTGGATAACCGTATTACCGC
CTTTGAGTGAGCTGATACCGCTCGCCGCAGCCGAACGACCGAGCGCAGCGAGTCAGTGAGCGAGGAAGCG
GAAGAGCGCCCAATACGCAAACCGCCTCTCCCCGCGCGTTGGCCGATTCATTAATGCAGCAAGCTCATGG
CTGACTAATTTTTTTTATTTATGCAGAGGCCGAGGCCGCCTCGGCCTCTGAGCTATTCCAGAAGTAGTGA
GGAGGCTTTTTTGGAGGCCTAGGCTTTTGCAAAAAGCTCCCCGTGGCACGACAGGTTTCCCGACTGGAAA
GCGGGCAGTGAGCGCAACGCAATTAATGTGAGTTAGCTCACTCATTAGGCACCCCAGGCTTTACACTTTA
TGCTTCCGGCTCGTATGTTGTGTGGAATTGTGAGCGGATAACAATTTCACACAGGAAACAGCTATGACAT
GATTACGAATTTCACAAATAAAGCATTTTTTTCACTGCATTCTAGTTGTGGTTTGTCCAAACTCATCAAT
GTATCTTATCATGTCTGGATCAACTGGATAACTCAAGCTAACCAAAATCATCCCAAACTTCCCACCCCAT
ACCCTATTACCACTGCCAATTACCTGTGGTTTCATTTACTCTAAACCTGTGATTCCTCTGAATTATTTTC
ATTTTAAAGAAATTGTATTTGTTAAATATGTACTACAAACTTAGTAGTTGGAAGGGCTAATTCACTCCCA
AAGAAGACAAGATATCCTTGATCTGTGGATCTACCACACACAAGGCTACTTCCCTGATTAGCAGAACTAC
ACACCAGGGCCAGGGGTCAGATATCCACTGACCTTTGGATGGTGCTACAAGCTAGTACCAGTTGAGCCAG
ATAAGGTAGAAGAGGCCAATAAAGGAGAGAACACCAGCTTGTTACACCCTGTGAGCCTGCATGGGATGGA
TGACCCGGAGAGAGAAGTGTTAGAGTGGAGGTTTGACAGCCGCCTAGCATTTCATCACGTGGCCCGAGAG
CTGCATCCGGAGTACTTCAAGAACTGCTGATATCGAGCTTGCTACAAGGGACTTTCCGCTGGGGACTTTC
CAGGGAGGCGTGGCCTGGGCGGGACTGGGGAGTGGCGAGCCCTCAGATCCTGCATATAAGCAGCTGCTTT
TTGCCTGTACTGGGTCTCTCTGGTTAGACCAGATCTGAGCCTGGGAGCTCTCTGGCTAACTAGGGAACCC
ACTGCTTAAGCCTCAATAAAGCTTGCCTTGAGTGCTTCAAGTAGTGTGTGCCCGTCTGTTGTGTGACTCT
GGTAACTAGAGATCCCTCAGACCCTTTTAGTCAGTGTGGAAAATCTCTAGCA
